>Addgene plasmid #44574 | pBabe-Myc-TRFcH | depositor partial sequence | sequence record 60951 | Insert sequence
ATGGCGGGAGGAGGCGGGAGTAGCGACGGCAGCGGGCGGGCAGCTGGCAGGCGGGCGTCCCGCAGTAGCG
GGCGGGCCCGGCGGGGGCGCCACGAGCCGGGGCTGGGGGGCCCGGCGGAGCGCGGCGCGGGGGAGGCACG
GCTGGAAGAGGCAGTCAATCGCTGGGTGCTCAAGTTCTACTTCCACGAGGCGCTGCGGGCCTTTCGGGGT
AGCCGGTACGGGGACTTCAGACAGATCCGGGACATCATGCAGGCTTTGCTTGTCAGGCCCTTGGGGAAGG
AGCACACCGTGTCCCGATTGCTGCGGGTTATGCAGTGTCTGTCGCGGATTGAAGAAGGGGAAAATTTAGA
CTGTTCCTTTGATATGGAGGCTGAGCTCACACCACTGGAATCAGCTATCAATGTGCTGGAGATGATTAAA
ACGGAATTTACACTGACAGAAGCAGTGGTCGAATCCAGTAGAAAACTGGTCAAGGAAGCTGCTGTCATTA
TTTGTATCAAAAACAAAGAATTTGAAAAGGCTTCAAAAATTTTGAAAAAACATATGTCCAAGGACCCCAC
AACTCAGAAGCTGAGAAATGATCTCCTGAATATTATTCGAGAAAAGAACTTGGCCCATCCTGTTATCCAG
AACTTTTCATATGAGACCTTCCAGCAGAAGATGCTGCGCTTCCTGGAGAGCCACCTGGATGACGCCGAGC
CCTACCTCCTCACGATGGCCAAAAAGGCTTTGGAAAGCAAAAGGACAAGAACAATAACTTCTCAAGATAA
ACCTAGTGGTAATGATGTTGAAATGGAAACTGAAGCTAATTTGGATACAAGAAAAAGTGTTAGTGACAAA
CAGTCTGCGGTAACTGAATCCTCAGAGGGTACAGTATCCTTATTGAGGTCTCACAAGAATCTTTTCTTAT
CTAAGTTGCAACATGGAACCCAGCAACAAGACCTTAATAAGAAAGAAAGAAGAGTAGGAACTCCTCAAAG
TACAAAAAAGAAAAAAGAAAGCAGAAGAGCCACTGAAAGCAGAATACCTGTTTCAAAGAGTCAGCCGGTA
ACTCCTGAAAAACATCGAATAACA
[165 nt withheld, positions 1075-1239]
TGA
