>Addgene plasmid #44574 | pBabe-Myc-TRFcH | addgene partial sequence | sequence record 62892 | pBABE-5
CCACCATGGAACAAAAGTTGATTTCTGAAGAAGATTTGTTAAGAAAGAGAGGATCCATGGCGGGAGGAGG
CGGGAGTAGCGACGGCAGCGGGCGGGCAGCTGGCAGGCGGGCGTCCCGCAGTAGCGGGCGGGCCCGGCGG
GGGCGCCACGAGCCGGGGCTGGGGGGCCCGGCGGAGCGCGGCGCGGGGGAGGCACGGCTGGAAGAGGCAG
TCAATCGCTGGGTGCTCAAGTTCTACTTCCACGAGGCGCTGCGGGCCTTTCGGGGTAGCCGGTACGGGGA
CTTCAGACAGATCCGGGACATCATGCAGGCTTTGCTTGTCAGGCCCTTGGGGAAGGAGCACACCGTGTCC
CGATTGCTGCGGGTTATGCAGTGTCTGTCGCGGATTGAAGAAGGGGAAAATTTAGACTGTTCCTTTGATA
TGGAGGCTGAGCTCACACCACTGGAATCAGCTATCAATGTGCTGGAGATGATTAAAACGGAATTTACACT
GACAGAAGCAGTGGTCGAATCCAGTAGAAAACTGGTCAAGGAAGCTGCTGTCATTATTTGTATCAAAAAC
AAAGAATTTGAAAAGGCTTCAAAAATTTTGAAAAAACATATGTCCAAGGACCCCACAACTCAGAAGCTGA
GAAATGATCTCCTGAATATTATTCGAGAAAAGAACTTGGCCCATCCTGTTATCCAGAACTTTTCATATGA
GACCTTCCAGCAGAAGATGCTGCGCTTCCTGGAGAGCCACCTGGATGACGCCGAGCCCTACCTCCTCACG
ATGGCCAAAAAGGCTTTGGAAAGCAAAAGGACAAGAACAATAACTTCTCAAGATAAACCTAGTGGTAATG
ATGTTGAAATGGAAA
