>Addgene plasmid #44574 | pBabe-Myc-TRFcH | addgene partial sequence | sequence record 63810 | pBABE-3
TCTCA
[165 nt withheld, positions 6-170]
TGTTATTCGATGTTTTTCAGGAGTTACCGGCTGACTCTTTGAAACAGGTATTCTGCTTTCAGTGGCTCTT
CTGCTTTCTTTTTTCTTTTTTGTACTTTGAGGAGTTCCTACTCTTCTTTCTTTCTTATTAAGGTCTTGTT
GCTGGGTTCCATGTTGCAACTTAGATAAGAAAAGATTCTTGTGAGACCTCAATAAGGATACTGTACCCTC
TGAGGATTCAGTTACCGCAGACTGTTTGTCACTAACACTTTTTCTTGTATCCAAATTAGCTTCAGTTTCC
ATTTCAACATCATTACCACTAGGTTTATCTTGAGAAGTTATTGTTCTTGTCCTTTTGCTTTCCAAAGCCT
TTTTGGCCATCGTGAGGAGGTAGGGCTCGGCGTCATCCAGGTGGCTCTCCAGGAAGCGCAGCATCTTCTG
CTGGAAGGTCTCATATGAAAAGTTCTGGATAACAGGATGGGCCAAGTTCTTTTCTCGAATAATATTCAGG
AGATCATTTCTCAGCTTCTGAGTTGTGGGGTCCTTGGACATATGTTTTTTCAAAATTTTTGAAGCCTTTT
CAAATTCTTTGTTTTTGATACAAATAATGACAGCAGCTTCCTTGACCAGTTTTCTACTGGA
