[The description below was written by a language model from this plasmid's Addgene catalogue record.]
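Description:
pBabe-Myc-TRFcH is a retroviral mammalian expression plasmid built on the pBabe backbone, with a recorded total size of about 6.4 kb. It is propagated in E. coli under ampicillin selection, and carries a puromycin marker for selecting transduced or transfected mammalian cells. pBabe vectors are Moloney murine leukemia virus-derived constructs in which the insert sits between the viral long terminal repeats and is generally transcribed from the 5′ LTR. After transfection into a packaging cell line, the LTR-flanked region is packaged into virus and stably integrates into target cells. No feature table is provided with the record, so the promoter, replication origin and other backbone elements are not explicitly documented here, and the copy number is listed as unknown.

The payload is a roughly 1.2 kb human chimeric telomere-binding protein cloned between BamHI and EcoRI sites, both of which are retained, with an N-terminal Myc epitope tag for detection or immunoprecipitation. The chimera is based on TRF2 (TERF2), with its Hinge domain swapped for the corresponding Hinge region of TRF1 (TERF1, residues 265–376). The record is slightly inconsistent about the TRF2 residues removed, giving the start as 245 in the mutation field and 254 in the depositor comments, with both ending at 443.

Such a domain-swap construct allows stable expression of a TRF2 variant lacking its native Hinge while preserving the overall shelterin-like architecture. This fits the associated study of how TRF2 protects chromosome ends, where it would help assign specific end-protection functions to individual TRF2 domains.
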