Addgene plasmid #44574: pBabe-Myc-TRFcH
Depositing lab: Eros Lazzerini Denchi. Depositing organization: Scripps California (The Scripps Research Institute). Publication: A two-step mechanism for TRF2-mediated chromosome-end protection. Okamoto K, Bartocci C, Ouzounov I, Diedrich JK, Yates Iii JR, Denchi EL. Nature. 2013 Feb 6. doi: 10.1038/nature11873. PubMed 23389450.
Backbone
  Vector backbone: pBabe
  Total vector size (bp): 6432
  Vector type: Mammalian Expression, Retroviral
  Selectable markers: Puromycin
Growth in bacteria
  Bacterial resistance: Ampicillin, 100 μg/mL
  Growth temperature: 37°C
  Growth strain: DH5alpha
  Copy number: Unknown
Gene/Insert
  Gene/Insert name: chimeric TRF
  Species: H. sapiens (human)
  Insert size (bp): 1242
  Mutation: TRF2 Hinge domain (aa245-443) replaced by that of TRF1 (aa265-376)
  GenBank ID: NP_005643.1 for TRF2 NP_059523.2 for TRF1
  Entrez Gene: TERF2 (a.k.a. TRBF2, TRF2); TERF1 (a.k.a. PIN2, TRBF1, TRF, TRF1, hTRF1-AS, t-TRF1)
  Tag / fusion protein: Myc (N terminal on insert)
  Cloning method: Restriction Enzyme; 5′ cloning site BamHI (not destroyed); 3′ cloning site EcoRI (not destroyed)
  Sequencing primers: 5′ pBabe 5'; 3′ pBabe 3'
Terms and licenses: Academic/Nonprofit Terms; Industry Terms: Not Available to Industry
Depositor comments: TRF2 construct in which the Hinge domain (aa254-443 when compared to NP_005643.1) was replaced with Hinge domain of TRF1 (aa265-376 when compared to NP_059523.2)
How to cite: pBabe-Myc-TRFcH was a gift from Eros Lazzerini Denchi (Addgene plasmid # 44574 ; http://n2t.net/addgene:44574 ; RRID:Addgene_44574)
